Addgene plasmid #229314: pXTK077 [CDS_EBFP2_PartType6]
Purpose: XanthoMoClo Golden Gate Part Plasmid for cloning, contains CDS_EBFP2_PartType6
Depositing lab: Michael Springer. Depositing organization: Harvard Medical School. Publication: XanthoMoClo horizontal line A Robust Modular Cloning Genetic Toolkit for the Genera Xanthobacter and Roseixanthobacter. Soltysiak MPM, Ory ALH, Lee AD, Christophersen CE, Jalihal AP, Springer M. ACS Synth Biol. 2025 Apr 18;14(4):1173-1190. doi: 10.1021/acssynbio.4c00806. Epub 2025 Mar 13. PubMed 40080684.
Backbone
  Vector backbone: pXTK
  Vector type: Bacterial Expression
Growth in bacteria
  Bacterial resistance: Ampicillin, 100 μg/mL
  Growth temperature: 37°C
  Growth strain: DH5alpha
  Copy number: Low Copy
Gene/Insert
  Gene/Insert name: EBFP2 (alt name: CDS_EBFP2_PartType6)
  Species: Synthetic
  Cloning method: Restriction Enzyme; 5′ cloning site unknown (unknown if destroyed)
Terms and licenses: Academic/Nonprofit Terms; Industry Terms: Not Available to Industry
How to cite: pXTK077 [CDS_EBFP2_PartType6] was a gift from Michael Springer (Addgene plasmid # 229314 ; http://n2t.net/addgene:229314 ; RRID:Addgene_229314)
