[The description below was written by a language model from this plasmid's Addgene catalogue record and pLannotate feature annotations shown in this document.]
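Description:
pXTK077 [CDS_EBFP2_PartType6] is a small (about 2.4 kb) Golden Gate part plasmid from the XanthoMoClo modular cloning toolkit, which was developed for genetic engineering of the bacterial genera Xanthobacter and Roseixanthobacter. It is built on the pXTK backbone and serves as a storage and donor vector for a single standardized part rather than as a finished expression construct. Propagation is in E. coli. The annotated sequence shows a ColE1/pMB1/pUC-type origin of replication and a TEM-type beta-lactamase gene (bla) driven by its native AmpR promoter and followed by the bacteriophage fd central terminator, giving ampicillin selection. The catalogue entry lists the plasmid as low copy, whereas the feature annotation identifies the origin as belonging to the high-copy ColE1/pUC family. The record does not resolve this difference.

The payload is the coding sequence of EBFP2, an enhanced blue fluorescent variant of GFP, annotated as a mammalian codon-optimized version and designated as a Type 6 part in the toolkit's hierarchy. No promoter, ribosome binding site or terminator is annotated around the EBFP2 open reading frame, which fits its role as a bare CDS module. In modular cloning systems of this kind, such a part is excised with a Type IIS restriction enzyme and joined through defined overhangs to promoter, RBS, terminator and backbone parts to build transcription units. The specific enzyme sites and overhangs are not given in the record. Its expected use is to supply a blue fluorescent reporter for assemblies destined for expression in Xanthobacter and related hosts.
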