Features (pLannotate 1.2.2; 5 found; start..end, strand, type, name):
      1..589     +  rep_origin     ori: high-copy-number ColE1/pMB1/pBR322/pUC origin of replication
    617..1336    +  CDS            EBFP2: enhanced blue variant of GFP (Ai et al., 2007) mammalian codon-optimized
   1391..1482    +  promoter       AmpR promoter: bla
   1483..2340    +  CDS            bla: BLAT_ECOLX - Experimental evidence at protein level: Swiss-Prot protein existence level 1. TEM-type are the most prevalent beta-lactamases in enterobacteria; they hydrolyze the beta-lactam bond in susceptible beta-lactam antibiotics, thus conferring resistance to penicillins and cephalosporins. TEM-3 and TEM-4 are capable of hydrolyzing cefotaxime and ceftazidime. TEM-5 is capable of hydrolyzing ceftazidime. TEM-6 is capable of hydrolyzing ceftazidime and aztreonam. TEM-8/CAZ-2, TEM- 16/CAZ-7 and TEM-24/CAZ-6 are markedly active against ceftazidime. IRT- 4 shows resistance to beta-lactamase in
   2347..2386    +  terminator     fd terminator: central terminator from bacteriophage fd (Otsuka and Kunisawa, 1982)
>Addgene plasmid #229314 | pXTK077 [CDS_EBFP2_PartType6] | addgene full sequence | sequence record 464703 | Addgene NGS Result
TTGAGATCCTTTTTTTCTGCGCGTAATCTGCTGCTTGCAAACAAAAAAACCACCGCTACCAGCGGTGGTT
TGTTTGCCGGATCAAGAGCTACCAACTCTTTTTCCGAAGGTAACTGGCTTCAGCAGAGCGCAGATACCAA
ATACTGTTCTTCTAGTGTAGCCGTAGTTAGGCCACCACTTCAAGAACTCTGTAGCACCGCCTACATACCT
CGCTCTGCTAATCCTGTTACCAGTGGCTGCTGCCAGTGGCGATAAGTCGTGTCTTACCGGGTTGGACTCA
AGACGATAGTTACCGGATAAGGCGCAGCGGTCGGGCTGAACGGGGGGTTCGTGCACACAGCCCAGCTTGG
AGCGAACGACCTACACCGAACTGAGATACCTACAGCGTGAGCTATGAGAAAGCGCCACGCTTCCCGAAGG
GAGAAAGGCGGACAGGTATCCGGTAAGCGGCAGGGTCGGAACAGGAGAGCGCACGAGGGAGCTTCCAGGG
GGAAACGCCTGGTATCTTTATAGTCCTGTCGGGTTTCGCCACCTCTGACTTGAGCGTCGATTTTTGTGAT
GCTCGTCAGGGGGGCGGAGCCTATGGAAAAACGCCAGCAACGCGAGTCGGTCTCTTATGGTGAGCAAGGG
CGAGGAGCTGTTCACCGGGGTGGTGCCCATCCTGGTCGAGCTGGACGGCGACGTAAACGGCCACAAGTTC
AGCGTGAGGGGCGAGGGCGAGGGCGATGCCACCAACGGCAAGCTGACCCTGAAGTTCATCTGCACCACCG
GCAAGCTGCCCGTGCCCTGGCCCACCCTCGTGACCACCCTGAGCCACGGCGTGCAGTGCTTCGCCCGCTA
CCCCGACCACATGAAGCAGCACGACTTCTTCAAGTCCGCCATGCCCGAAGGCTACGTCCAGGAGCGCACC
ATCTTCTTCAAGGACGACGGCACCTACAAGACCCGCGCCGAGGTGAAGTTCGAGGGCGACACCCTGGTGA
ACCGCATCGAGCTGAAGGGCGTCGACTTCAAGGAGGACGGCAACATCCTGGGGCACAAGCTGGAGTACAA
CTTCAACAGCCACAACATCTATATCATGGCCGTCAAGCAGAAGAACGGCATCAAGGTGAACTTCAAGATC
CGCCACAACGTGGAGGACGGCAGCGTGCAGCTCGCCGACCACTACCAGCAGAACACCCCCATCGGCGACG
GCCCCGTGCTGCTGCCCGACAGCCACTACCTGAGCACCCAGTCCGTGCTGAGCAAAGACCCCAACGAGAA
GCGCGATCACATGGTCCTGCTGGAGTTCCGCACCGCCGCCGGGATCACTCTCGGCATGGACGAGCTGTAC
AAGTAAATCCTGAGACCAGAGTAGCCCGCCTAATGAGCGGGCTTTTTTTTAATTCCCCTATTTGTTTATT
TTTCTAAATACATTCAAATATGTATCCGCTCATGAGACAATAACCCTGATAAATGCTTCAATAATATTGA
AAAAGGAAGAGTATGAGCATTCAGCATTTTCGTGTGGCGCTGATTCCGTTTTTTGCGGCGTTTTGCCTGC
CGGTGTTTGCGCATCCGGAAACCCTGGTGAAAGTGAAAGATGCGGAAGATCAACTGGGTGCGCGCGTGGG
CTATATTGAACTGGATCTGAACAGCGGCAAAATTCTGGAATCTTTTCGTCCGGAAGAACGTTTTCCGATG
ATGAGCACCTTTAAAGTGCTGCTGTGCGGTGCGGTTCTGAGCCGTGTGGATGCGGGCCAGGAACAACTGG
GCCGTCGTATTCATTATAGCCAGAACGATCTGGTGGAATATAGCCCGGTGACCGAAAAACATCTGACCGA
TGGCATGACCGTGCGTGAACTGTGCAGCGCGGCGATTACCATGAGCGATAACACCGCGGCGAACCTGCTG
CTGACGACCATTGGCGGTCCGAAAGAACTGACCGCGTTTCTGCATAACATGGGCGATCATGTGACCCGTC
TGGATCGTTGGGAACCGGAACTGAACGAAGCGATTCCGAACGATGAACGTGATACCACCATGCCGGCAGC
AATGGCGACCACCCTGCGTAAACTGCTGACGGGTGAGCTGCTGACCCTGGCAAGCCGCCAGCAACTGATT
GATTGGATGGAAGCGGATAAAGTGGCGGGTCCGCTGCTGCGTAGCGCGCTGCCGGCTGGCTGGTTTATTG
CGGATAAAAGCGGTGCGGGCGAACGTGGCAGCCGTGGCATTATTGCGGCGCTGGGCCCGGATGGTAAACC
GAGCCGTATTGTGGTGATTTATACCACCGGCAGCCAGGCGACGATGGATGAACGTAACCGTCAGATTGCG
GAAATTGGCGCGAGCCTGATTAAACATTGGTAAACCGATACAATTAAAGGCTCCTTTTGGAGCCTTTTTT
TTTGGACGACCCTTGTCAGATCAAAGGATCTTC
